>Addgene plasmid #73700 | pLOT-syb-sp-YFP1-10 | depositor full sequence | sequence record 140468 | pLOT-syb-sp-YFP1-10 sequence 10197 bps
GGCCAGACCCACGTAGTCCAGCGGCAGATCGGCGGCGGAGAAGTTAAGCGTCTCCAGGATGACCTTGCCC
GAACTGGGGCACGTGGTGTTCGACGATGTGCAGCTAATTTCGCCCGGCTCCACGTCCGCCCATTGGTTAA
TCAGCAGACCCTCGTTGGCGTAACGGAACCATGAGAGGTACGACAACCATTTGAGGTATACTGGCACCGA
GCCCGAGTTCAAGAAGAAGGCGTTTTTCCATAGGCTCCGCCCCCCTGACGAGCATCACAAAAATCGACGC
TCAAGTCAGAGGTGGCGAAACCCGACAGGACTATAAAGATACCAGGCGTTTCCCCCTGGAAGCTCCCTCG
TGCGCTCTCCTGTTCCGACCCTGCCGCTTACCGGATACCTGTCCGCCTTTCTCCCTTCGGGAAGCGTGGC
GCTTTCTCAATGCTCACGCTGTAGGTATCTCAGTTCGGTGTAGGTCGTTCGCTCCAAGCTGGGCTGTGTG
CACGAACCCCCCGTTCAGCCCGACCGCTGCGCCTTATCCGGTAACTATCGTCTTGAGTCCAACCCGGTAA
GACACGACTTATCGCCACTGGCAGCAGCCACTGGTAACAGGATTAGCAGAGCGAGGTATGTAGGCGGTGC
TACAGAGTTCTTGAAGTGGTGGCCTAACTACGGCTACACTAGAAGGACAGTATTTGGTATCTGCGCTCTG
CTGAAGCCAGTTACCTTCGGAAAAAGAGTTGGTAGCTCTTGATCCGGCAAACAAACCACCGCTGGTAGCG
GTGGTTTTTTTGTTTGCAAGCAGCAGATTACGCGCAGAAAAAAAGGATCTCAAGAAGATCCTTTGATCTT
TTCTACGGGGTCTGACGCTCAGTGGAACGAAAACTCACGTTAAGGGATTTTGGTCATGAGATTATCAAAA
AGGATCTTCACCTAGATCCTTTTAAATTAAAAATGAAGTTTTAAATCAATCTAAAGTATATATGAGTAAA
CTTGGTCTGACAGTTACCAATGCTTAATCAGTGAGGCACCTATCTCAGCGATCTGTCTATTTCGTTCATC
CATAGTTGCCTGACTCCCCGTCGTGTAGATAACTACGATACGGGAGGGCTTACCATCTGGCCCCAGTGCT
GCAATGATACCGCGAGACCCACGCTCACCGGCTCCAGATTTATCAGCAATAAACCAGCCAGCCGGAAGGG
CCGAGCGCAGAAGTGGTCCTGCAACTTTATCCGCCTCCATCCAGTCTATTAATTGTTGCCGGGAAGCTAG
AGTAAGTAGTTCGCCAGTTAATAGTTTGCGCAACGTTGTTGCCATTGCTACAGGCATCGTGGTGTCACGC
TCGTCGTTTGGTATGGCTTCATTCAGCTCCGGTTCCCAACGATCAAGGCGAGTTACATGATCCCCCATGT
TGTGCAAAAAAGCGGTTAGCTCCTTCGGTCCTCCGATCGTTGTCAGAAGTAAGTTGGCCGCAGTGTTATC
ACTCATGGTTATGGCAGCACTGCATAATTCTCTTACTGTCATGCCATCCGTAAGATGCTTTTCTGTGACT
GGTGAGTACTCAACCAAGTCATTCTGAGAATAGTGTATGCGGCGACCGAGTTGCTCTTGCCCGGCGTCAA
CACGGGATAATACCGCGCCACATAGCAGAACTTTAAAAGTGCTCATCATTGGAAAACGTTCTTCGGGGCG
AAAACTCTCAAGGATCTTACCGCTGTTGAGATCCAGTTCGATGTAACCCACTCGTGCACCCAACTGATCT
TCAGCATCTTTTACTTTCACCAGCGTTTCTGGGTGAGCAAAAACAGGAAGGCAAAATGCCGCAAAAAAGG
GAATAAGGGCGACACGGAAATGTTGAATACTCATACTCTTCCTTTTTCAATATTATTGAAGCATTTATCA
GGGTTATTGTCTCATGAGCGGATACATATTTGAATGTATTTAGAAAAATAAACAAATAGGGGTTCCGCGC
ACATTTCCCCGAAAAGTGCCACCTGACGTCTAAGAAACCATTATTATCATGACATTAACCTATAAAAATA
GGCGTATCACGAGGCCCTTTCGTCTCGCGCGTTTCGGTGATGACGGTGAAAACCTCTGACACATGCAGCT
CCCGGAGACGGTCACAGCTTGTCTGTAAGCGGATGCCGGGAGCAGACAAGCCCGTCAGGGCGCGTCAGCG
GGTGTTGGCGGGTGTCGGGGCTGGCTTAACTATGCGGCATCAGAGCAGATTGTACTGAGAGTGCACCATA
TGCGGTGTGAAATACCGCACCGAATCGCGCGGAACTAACGACAGTCGCTCCAAGGTCGTCGAACAAAAGG
TGAATGTGTTGCGGAGAGCGGGTGGGAGACAGCGAAAGAGCAACTACGAAACGTGGTGTGGTGGAGGTGA
ATTATGAAGAGGGCGCGCGATTTGAAAAGTATGTATATAAAAAATATATCCCGGTGTTTTATGTAGCGAT
AAACGAGTTTTTGATGTAAGGTATGCAGGTGTGTAAGTCTTTTGGTTAGAAGACAAATCCAAAGTCTACT
TGTGGGGATGTTCGAAGGGGAAATACTTGTATTCTATAGGTCATATCTTGTTTTTATTGGCACAAATATA
ATTACATTAGCTTTTTGAGGGGGCAATAAACAGTAAACACGATGGTAATAATGGTAAAAAAAAAAACAAG
CAGTTATTTCGGATATATGTCGGCTACTCCTTGCGTCGGGCCCGAAGTCTTAGAGCCAGATATGCGAGCA
CCCGGAAGCTCACGATGAGAATGGCCAGACCATGATGAAATAACATAAGGTGGTCCCGTCGGCAAGAGAC
ATCCACTTAACGTATGCTTGCAATAAGTGCGAGTGAAAGGAATAGTATTCTGAGTGTCGTATTGAGTCTG
AGTGAGACAGCGATATGATTGTTGATTAACCCTTAGCATGTCCGTGGGGTTTGAATTAACTCATAATATT
AATTAGACGAAATTATTTTTAAAGTTTTATTTTTAATAATTTGCGAGTACGCAAAGCTTGGCTGCATCCA
ACGCGTTGGGAGCTCTCCGGATCCTAATCTTACCTCGACTGCTGTATATAAAACCAGTGGTTATATGTAC
AGTACTGCTGTATATAAAACCAGTGGTTATATGTACAGTACGTCGACTGCTGTATATAAAACCAGTGGTT
ATATGTACAGTACTGCTGTATATAAAACCAGTGGTTATATGTACAGTACGTCGAGGGATGATAAGCTTGA
GCGCCGGAGTATAAATAGAGGCGCTTCGTCTACGGAGCGACAATTCAATTCAAACAAGCAAAGTGAACAC
GTCGCTAAGCGAAAGCTAAGCAAATAAACAAGCGCAGCTGAGCAAGCTAAACAATCTGCAGTAAAGTGCA
AGTTAAAGTGAATCAATTAAAAGTAACCAGCAACCAAGTAAATCAACTGCAACTACTGAAATCTGCCAAG
AAGTAATTATTGAATACAAGGAGAGAACTCTGAATAGGGAATTGGGAATTCGCTGAGGCCACCAGAGCAC
CACCAGCCAAACCACAGAAGCAACCACACAGCCACCAGAGCCATGGCGGACGCTGCACCAGCTGGCGATG
CACCACCCAATGCCGGAGCCCCGGCCGGAGAGGGCGGCGATGGCGAGATTGTGGGCGGACCACACAATCC
GCAGCAGATCGCGGCACAGAAGCGTCTGCAGCAGACGCAGGCGCAGGTCGATGAGGTCGTGGACATCATG
CGCACGAACGTGGAGAAGGTGCTGGAGCGCGACAGCAAGCTGTCGGAGCTGGACGACCGTGCCGATGCCT
TGCAGCAGGGTGCCTCGCAGTTTGAGCAGCAGGCGGGCAAGCTCAAGAGGAAATTCTGGCTTCAGAACTT
AAAGATGATGATCATCATGGGCGTGATTGGCCTGGTTGTCGTGGGCATTATTGCAAATAAACTTGGACTC
ATAGGCGGGGAGCAGCCGCCACAGTACCAGTATCCCCCACAGTACATGCAGCCACCGCCGCCGCCACCGC
AGCAGCCAGCCGGAGGACAGTCATCGCTGGTGGATGCGGCAGGAGCAGGAGACGGAGCAGGAGCAGGAGG
ATCGGCAGGAGCTGGCGATCACGGCGGCGTGGCTCGAGGAATGTCCAAAGGAGAAGAACTGTTTACCGGT
GTTGTGCCAATTTTGGTTGAACTCGATGGTGATGTCAACGGACATAAGTTCTCAGTGAGAGGCGAAGGAG
AAGGTGACGCCACCATTGGAAAATTGACTCTTAAATTCATCTGTACTACTGGTAAACTTCCTGTACCATG
GCCGACTCTCGTAACAACGCTTGGGTACGGACTTCAGTGCTTTGCGAGATACCCAGACCATATGAAAAGA
CATGACTTTTTTAAGTCGGCTATGCCTGAAGGTTACGTGCAAGAGAGAACAATTTCGTTCAAAGATGATG
GAAAATATAAAACTAGAGCAGTTGTTAAATTTGAAGGAGATACTTTGGTTAACCGCATTGAACTGAAAGG
AACAGATTTTAAAGAAGATGGTAATATTCTTGGACACAAACTCGAATACAATTTTAATAGTCATAACGTA
TACATCACTGCTGATAAGCAAAAGAACGGAATTAAAGCGAATTTCACAGTACGCCATAATGTAGAAGATG
GCAGTGTTCAACTTGCCGACCATTACCAACAAAACACCCCTATTGGAGACGGTCCGGTACTTCTTCCTGA
TAATCACTACCTCTCATACCAAACAGTCCTGAGCAAAGATCCAAATGAAAAAGGAACATAGTCTAGAGGA
TCTTTGTGAAGGAACCTTACTTCTGTGGTGTGACATAATTGGACAAACTACCTACAGAGATTTAAAGCTC
TAAGGTAAATATAAAGTTTTTAAGTGTATAATGTGTTAAACTACTGATTCTAATTGTTTGTGTATTTTAG
ATTCCAACCTATGGAACTGATGAATGGGAGCAGTGGTGGAATGCCTTTAATGAGGAAAACCTGTTTTGCT
CAGAAGAAATGCCATCTAGTGATGATGAGGCTACTGCTGACTCTCAACATTCTACTCCTCCAAAAAAGAA
GAGAAAGGTAGAAGACCCCAAGGACTTTCCTTCAGAATTGCTAAGTTTTTTGAGTCATGCTGTGTTTAGT
AATAGAACTCTTGCTTGCTTTGCTATTTACACCACAAAGGAAAAAGCTGCACTGCTATACAAGAAAATTA
TGGAAAAATATTTGATGTATAGTGCCTTGACTAGAGATCATAATCAGCCATACCACATTTGTAGAGGTTT
TACTTGCTTTAAAAAACCTCCCACACCTCCCCCTGAACCTGAAACATAAAATGAATGCAATTGTTGTTGT
TAACTTGTTTATTGCAGCTTATAATGGTTACAAATAAAGCAATAGCATCACAAATTTCACAAATAAAGCA
TTTTTTTCACTGCATTCTAGTTGTGGTTTGTCCAAACTCATCAATGTATCTTATCATGTCTGGATCCACT
AGAAGGCCTAATTCTAGTATGTATGTAAGTTAATAAAACCCATTTTTGCGGAAAGTAGATAAAAAAAACA
TTTTTTTTTTTTACTGCACTGGATATCATTGAACTTATCTGATCAGTTTTAAATTTACTTCGATCCAAGG
GTATTTGATGTACCAGGTTCTTTCGATTACCTCTCACTCAAAATGACATTCCACTCAAAGTCAGCGCTGT
TTGCCTCCTTCTCTGTCCACAGAAATATCGCCGTCTCTTTCGCCGCTGCGTCCGCTATCTCTTTCGCCAC
CGTTTGTAGCGTTACGTAGCGTCAATGTCCGCCTTCAGTTGCTTTTGTCAGCGGTTTCGTGACGAAGCTC
CAAGCGGTTTACGCCATCAATTAAACACAAAGTGCTGTGCCAAAACTCCTCTCGCTTCTTATTTTTGTTT
GTTTTTTGAGTGATTGGGGTGGTGATTGGTTTTGGGTGGGTAAGCAGGGGAAAGTGTGAAAAATCCCGGC
AATGGGCCAAGAGGATCAGGAGCTATTAATTCGCGGAGGCAGCAAACACCCATCTGCCGAGCATCTGAAC
AATGTGAGTAGTACATGTGCATACATCTTAAGTTCACTTGATCTATAGGAACTGCGATTGCAACATCAAA
TTGTCTGCGGCGTGAGAACTGCGACCCACAAAAATCCCAAACCGCAATCGCACAAACAAATAGTGACACG
AAACAGATTATTCTGGTAGCTGTGCTCGCTATATAAGACAATTTTTAAGATCATATCATGATCAAGACAT
CTAAAGGCATTCATTTTCGACTACATTCTTTTTTACAAAAAATATAACAACCAGATATTTTAAGCTGATC
CTAGATGCACAAAAAATAAATAAAAGTATAAACCTACTTCGTAGGATACTTCGTTTTGTTCGGGGTTAGA
TGAGCATAACGCTTGTAGTTGATATTTGAGATCCCCTATCATTGCAGGGTGACAGCGGAGCGGCTTCGCA
GAGCTGCATTAACCAGGGCTTCGGGCAGGCCAAAAACTACGGCACGCTCCTGCCACCCAGTCCGCCGGAG
GACTCCGGTTCAGGGAGCGGCCAACTAGCCGAGAACCTCACCTATGCCTGGCACAATATGGACATCTTTG
GGGCGGTCAATCAGCCGGGCTCCGGATGGCGGCAGCTGGTCAACCGGACACGCGGACTATTCTGCAACGA
GCGACACATACCGGCGCCCAGGAAACATTTGCTCAAGAACGGTGAGTTTCTATTCGCAGTCGGCTGATCT
GTGTGAAATCTTAATAAAGGGTCCAATTACCAATTTGAAACTCAGTTTGCGGCGTGGCCTATCCGGGCGA
ACTTTTGGCCGTGATGGGCAGTTCCGGTGCCGGAAAGACGACCCTGCTGAATGCCCTTGCCTTTCGATCG
CCGCAGGGCATCCAAGTATCGCCATCCGGGATGCGACTGCTCAATGGCCAACCTGTGGACGCCAAGGAGA
TGCAGGCCAGGTGCGCCTATGTCCAGCAGGATGACCTCTTTATCGGCTCCCTAACGGCCAGGGAACACCT
GATTTTCCAGGCCATGGTGCGGATGCCACGACATCTGACCTATCGGCAGCGAGTGGCCCGCGTGGATCAG
GTGATCCAGGAGCTTTCGCTCAGCAAATGTCAGCACACGATCATCGGTGTGCCCGGCAGGGTGAAAGGTC
TGTCCGGCGGAGAAAGGAAGCGTCTGGCATTCGCCTCCGAGGCACTAACCGATCCGCCGCTTCTGATCTG
CGATGAGCCCACCTCCGGACTGGACTCATTTACCGCCCACAGCGTCGTCCAGGTGCTGAAGAAGCTGTCG
CAGAAGGGCAAGACCGTCATCCTGACCATTCATCAGCCGTCTTCCGAGCTGTTTGAGCTCTTTGACAAGA
TCCTTCTGATGGCCGAGGGCAGGGTAGCTTTCTTGGGCACTCCCAGCGAAGCCGTCGACTTCTTTTCCTA
GTGAGTTCGATGTGTTTATTAAGGGTATCTAGCATTACATTACATCTCAACTCCTATCCAGCGTGGGTGC
CCAGTGTCCTACCAACTACAATCCGGCGGACTTTTACGTACAGGTGTTGGCCGTTGTGCCCGGACGGGAG
ATCGAGTCCCGTGATCGGATCGCCAAGATATGCGACAATTTTGCTATTAGCAAAGTAGCCCGGGATATGG
AGCAGTTGTTGGCCACCAAAAATTTGGAGAAGCCACTGGAGCAGCCGGAGAATGGGTACACCTACAAGGC
CACCTGGTTCATGCAGTTCCGGGCGGTCCTGTGGCGATCCTGGCTGTCGGTGCTCAAGGAACCACTCCTC
GTAAAAGTGCGACTTATTCAGACAACGGTGAGTGGTTCCAGTGGAAACAAATGATATAACGCTTACAATT
CTTGGAAACAAATTCGCTAGATTTTAGTTAGAATTGCCTGATTCCACACCCTTCTTAGTTTTTTTCAATG
AGATGTATAGTTTATAGTTTTGCAGAAAATAAATAAATTTCATTTAACTCGCGAACATGTTGAAGATATG
AATATTAATGAGATGCGAGTAACATTTTAATTTGCAGATGGTTGCCATCTTGATTGGCCTCATCTTTTTG
GGCCAACAACTCACGCAAGTGGGCGTGATGAATATCAACGGAGCCATCTTCCTCTTCCTGACCAACATGA
CCTTTCAAAACGTCTTTGCCACGATAAATGTAAGTCTTGTTTAGAATACATTTGCATATTAATAATTTAC
TAACTTTCTAATGAATCGATTCGATTTAGGTGTTCACCTCAGAGCTGCCAGTTTTTATGAGGGAGGCCCG
AAGTCGACTTTATCGCTGTGACACATACTTTCTGGGCAAAACGATTGCCGAATTACCGCTTTTTCTCACA
GTGCCACTGGTCTTCACGGCGATTGCCTATCCGATGATCGGACTGCGGGCCGGAGTGCTGCACTTCTTCA
ACTGCCTGGCGCTGGTCACTCTGGTGGCCAATGTGTCAACGTCCTTCGGATATCTAATATCCTGCGCCAG
CTCCTCGACCTCGATGGCGCTGTCTGTGGGTCCGCCGGTTATCATACCATTCCTGCTCTTTGGCGGCTTC
TTCTTGAACTCGGGCTCGGTGCCAGTATACCTCAAATGGTTGTCGTACCTCTCATGGTTCCGTTACGCCA
ACGAGGGTCTGCTGATTAACCAATGGGCGGACGTGGAGCCGGGCGAAATTAGCTGCACATCGTCGAACAC
CACGTGCCCCAGTTCGGGCAAGGTCATCCTGGAGACGCTTAACTTCTCCGCCGCCGATCTGCCGCTGGAC
TACGTGGGTCTGGCCATTCTCATCGTGAGCTTCCGGGTGCTCGCATATCTGGCTCTAAGACTTCGGGCCC
GACGCAAGGAGTAGCCGACATATATCCGAAATAACTGCTTGTTTTTTTTTTTACCATTATTACCATCGTG
TTTACTGTTTATTGCCCCCTCAAAAAGCTAATGTAATTATATTTGTGCCAATAAAAACAAGATATGACCT
ATAGAATACAAGTATTTCCCCTTCGAACATCCCCACAAGTAGACTTTGGATTTGTCTTCTAACCAAAAGA
CTTACACACCTGCATACCTTACATCAAAAACTCGTTTATCGCTACATAAAACACCGGGATATATTTTTTA
TATACATACTTTTCAAATCGCGCGCCCTCTTCATAATTCACCTCCACCACACCACGTTTCGTAGTTGCTC
TTTCGCTGTCTCCCACCCGCTCTCCGCAACACATTCACCTTTTGTTCGACGACCTTGGAGCGACTGTCGT
TAGTTCCGCGCGATTCGGTTCGCTCAAATGGTTCCGAGTGGTTCATTTCGTCTCAATAGAAATTAGTAAT
AAATATTTGTATGTACAATTTATTTGCTCCAATATATTTGTATATATTTCCCTCACAGCTATATTTATTC
TAATTTAATATTATGACTTTTTAAGGTAATTTTTTGTGACCTGTTCGGAGTGATTAGCGTTACAATTTGA
ACTGAAAGTGACATCCAGTGTTTGTTCCTTGTGTAGATGCATCTCAAAAAAATGGTGGGCATAATAGTGT
TGTTTATATATATCAAAAATAACAACTATAATAATAAGAATACATTTAATTTAGAAAATGCTTGGATTTC
ACTGGAACTAGAATTAATTCGGCTGCTGCTCTAAACGACGCATTTCGTACTCCAAAGTACGAATTTTTTC
CCTCAAGCTCTTATTTTCATTAAACAATGAACAGGACCTAACGCACAGTCACGTTATTGTTTACATAAAT
GATTTTTTTTACTATTCAAACTTACTCTGTTTGTGTACTCCCACTGGTATAGCCTTCTTTTATCTTTTCT
GGTTCAGGCTCTATCACTTTACTAGGTACGGCATCTGCGTTGAGTCGCCTCCTTTTAAATGTCTGACCTT
TTGCAGGTGCAGCCTTCCACTGCGAATCATTAAAGTGGGTATCACAAATTTGGGAGTTTTCACCAAGGCT
GCACCCAAGGCTCTGCTCCCACAATTTTCTCTTAATAGCACACTTCGGCACGTGAATTAATTTTACTCCA
GTCACAGCTTTGCAGCAAAATTTGCAATATTTCATTTTTTTTTATTCCACGTAAGGGTTAATGTTTTCAA
AAAAAAATTCGTCCGCACACAACCTTTCCTCTCAACAAGCAAACGTGCACTGAATTTAAGTGTATACTTC
GGTAAGCTTCGGCTATCGACGGGACCACCTTATGTTATTTCATCATG
Features (pLannotate 1.2.2; 19 found; start..end, strand, type, name):
      1..229     -  CDS            mini-white (fragment): Drosophila white gene eye color pigment; white; This is a modified version of the white gene lacking part of the first intron.
    235..823     -  rep_origin     ori: high-copy-number ColE1/pMB1/pBR322/pUC origin of replication
    994..1854    -  CDS            AmpR: β-lactamase; bla; confers resistance to ampicillin, carbenicillin, and related antibiotics
   1855..1959    -  promoter       AmpR promoter: bla
   2054..2089    +  CDS            rop (fragment): Rop protein, which maintains plasmids at low copy number; rop
   2191..2260    +  misc_feature   bom (fragment): basis of mobility region from pBR322
   2259..2761    -  gene           mini-white (fragment): white; This modified version of the white gene lacks part of the first intron.
   2761..2993    -  misc_feature   P element 3' end: P element 3' end
   3224..3462    +  promoter       hsp70 promoter: Drosophila melanogaster hsp70Bb promoter
   3552..3902    +  CDS            Vamp2: VAMP2_MOUSE - Also known as Syb2. Experimental evidence at protein level: Swiss-Prot protein existence level 1. Involved in the targeting and/or fusion of transport vesicles to their target membrane (PubMed:9430681). Major SNARE protein of synaptic vesicles which mediates fusion of synaptic vesicles to release neurotransmitters. Essential for fast vesicular exocytosis and activity-dependent neurotransmitter release as well as fast endocytosis that mediates rapid reuse of synaptic vesicles (PubMed:15475946). Modulates the gating characteristics of the delayed rectifier voltage- dependent potass
   4101..4742    +  CDS            GFP(1-10): fragment of superfolder GFP consisting of the first 10 β-strands associates with GFP11, the 11th β-strand, to reconstitute fluorescent GFP (Cabantous et al., 2005; Kamiyama et al., 2016)
   4759..4833    +  CDS            small t antigen (fragment): SV40 (simian virus 40) small t antigen
   4835..4900    +  intron         small t intron: SV40 (simian virus 40) small t antigen intron
   5030..5050    +  CDS            SV40 NLS: nuclear localization signal of SV40 (simian virus 40) large T antigen
   5057..5191    +  CDS            LT_POVHA (fragment): Protein inferred from homology: Swiss-Prot protein existence level 3. Isoform large T antigen is a key early protein essential for both driving viral replication and inducing cellular transformation. Plays a role in viral genome replication by driving entry of quiescent cells into the cell cycle and by autoregulating the synthesis of viral early mRNA. Displays highly oncogenic activities by corrupting the host cellular checkpoint mechanisms that guard cell division and the transcription, replication, and repair of DNA. Participates in the modulation of cellular gene expression preceeding viral
   5216..5299    +  CDS            large T antigen (fragment): large T antigen from SV40 (simian virus 40)
   5322..5456    +  polyA_signal   SV40 poly(A) signal: SV40 polyadenylation signal
   5952..8834    +  CDS            mini-white: Drosophila white gene eye color pigment; white; This is a modified version of the white gene lacking part of the first intron.
   9612..10197   -  misc_feature   P element 5' end: No description available
