[The description below was written by a language model from this plasmid's Addgene catalogue record and pLannotate feature annotations shown in this document.]
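Description:
pLOT-syb-sp-YFP1-10 is a Drosophila transgenesis and expression plasmid of about 10.2 kb, built on the pLOT backbone, which the record classes as an insect expression, LexAop reporter vector. It is propagated in E. coli through a high-copy ColE1/pUC-type origin with ampicillin selection (AmpR under its own bla promoter); short rop and bom remnants of pBR322 ancestry are also annotated. P element 5' and 3' ends mark it as a P-element transformation vector for germline integration into the fly genome, and a mini-white gene provides the eye-colour marker used to identify transformants. Several smaller mini-white fragments are also called by the automated annotation.

The payload, cloned between EcoRI and XbaI sites, is a chimera of Drosophila neuronal synaptobrevin (syb) fused to spYFP1-10. This is the large fragment of a split yellow fluorescent protein, made by mutagenizing spGFP1-10. The annotation software labels these parts by homology as mouse Vamp2 and GFP(1-10), which fits the stated insert. The fusion lies downstream of an hsp70 promoter and is followed by SV40 small t intron and large T-derived sequences ending in the SV40 polyadenylation signal. LexA operator sites are implied by the vector type but are not individually annotated in the feature table.

The stated purpose is synaptic GRASP (GFP reconstitution across synaptic partners). Tethering the non-fluorescent 1-10 fragment to a synaptic vesicle protein exposes it at the presynaptic surface upon vesicle fusion. There it can complement the matching strand-11 fragment on a partner neuron and restore fluorescence, labelling synaptic connections in a YFP colour variant under LexA-dependent control.
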