Addgene plasmid #73700: pLOT-syb-sp-YFP1-10
Purpose: Neuronal-synaptobrevin (syb):spYFP1–10 chimera for synaptic GRASP
Depositing lab: Marco Gallio. Depositing organization: Northwestern University. Publication: Dynamic labelling of neural connections in multiple colours by trans-synaptic fluorescence complementation. Macpherson LJ, Zaharieva EE, Kearney PJ, Alpert MH, Lin TY, Turan Z, Lee CH, Gallio M. Nat Commun. 2015 Dec 4;6:10024. doi: 10.1038/ncomms10024. PubMed 26635273.
Backbone
  Vector backbone: pLOT
  Backbone size w/o insert (bp): 9783
  Total vector size (bp): 10200
  Vector type: Insect Expression ; LexAop reporter vector
Growth in bacteria
  Bacterial resistance: Ampicillin, 100 μg/mL
  Growth temperature: 37°C
  Growth strain: DH5alpha
  Copy number: Unknown
Gene/Insert
  Gene/Insert name: Neuronal-synaptobrevin:spYFP1–10 chimera
  Species: D. melanogaster (fly)
  Cloning method: Restriction Enzyme; 5′ cloning site EcoRI (not destroyed); 3′ cloning site XbaI (not destroyed)
  Sequencing primers: 5′ HSP70; 3′ SV40
Resource information
  A portion of this plasmid was derived from a plasmid made by: The spYFP1–10 portion was created by mutagenizing spGFP1–10 which was amplified from ace-4 CD4-2 spGFP1–10 (gift of C. Bargmann)
Terms and licenses: Academic/Nonprofit Terms; Industry Terms: Not Available to Industry
How to cite: pLOT-syb-sp-YFP1-10 was a gift from Marco Gallio (Addgene plasmid # 73700 ; http://n2t.net/addgene:73700 ; RRID:Addgene_73700)
