>Addgene plasmid #73700 | pLOT-syb-sp-YFP1-10 | addgene partial sequence | sequence record 138842 | Pry1 5'-ccttagcatgtccgtggggtttgaat-3'
TAATATTAATTAGACGAAATTATTTTTAAAGTTTTATTTTTAATAATTTGCGAGTACGCAAAGCTTGGCT
GCATCCAACGCGTTGGGAGCTCTCCGGATCCTAATCTTACCTCGACTGCTGTATATAAAACCAGTGGTTA
TATGTACAGTACTGCTGTATATAAANCCAGTGGTTATATGTACAGTACGTCGACTGCTGTATATAAAACC
AGTGGTTATATGTACAGTACTGCTGTATATAAAACCAGTGGTTATATGTACAGTACGTCGAGGGATGATA
AGCTTGAGCGCCGGAGTATAAATAGAGGCGCTTCGTCTACGGAGCGACAATTCAATTCAAACAAGCAAAG
TGAACACGTCGCTAAGCGAAAGCTAAGCAAATAAACAAGCGCAGCTGAGCAAGCTAAACAATCTGCAGTA
AAGTGCAAGTTAAAGTGAATCAATTAAAAGTAACCAGCAACCAAGTAAATCAACTGCAACTACTGAAATC
TGCCAAGAAGTAATTATTGAATACAAGGAGAGAACTCTGAATAGGGAATTGGGAATTCGCTGAGGCCACC
AGAGCACCACCAGCCAAACCACAGAAGCAACCACACAGCCACCAGAGCCATGGCGGACGCTGCACCAGCT
GGCGATGCACCACCCAATGCCGGAGCCCCGGCCGGAGAGGGCGGCGATGGCGAGATTGTGGGCGGACCAC
ACAATCCGCAGCAGATCGCGGCACAGAAGCGTCTGCAGCAGACGCAGGCGCAGGTCGATGAGGTCGTGGA
CATCATGCGCACGAACGTGGAGAAGGTGCTGGAGCGCGACAGCAAGCTGTCGGAGCTGGACGACCGTGCC
GATGCCTTGCAGCAGGGTGCCTCGCAGTTTGAGCAGCAGGCGGGCAAGCTCAAGAGGAAATTCTGGCTTC
AGAACTTAAAGATGATGATCATCATGGGCGTGATTGGCCTGGTTGTCGTGGGCATTATTGCAAATAAACT
TGGACTCATAGGCGGGGAGCAGCCGCCACAGTACCAGTATCCCCCACAGTACATGCA
