>Addgene plasmid #73700 | pLOT-syb-sp-YFP1-10 | addgene partial sequence | sequence record 138854 | SV40-splice-R2 5'-CACAAACAATTAGAATCAGTAG-3'
TACACTTAAAAACTTTATATTTACCTTAGAGCTTTAAATCTCTGTAGGTAGTTTGTCCAATTATGTCACA
CCACAGAAGTAAGGTTCCTTCACAAAGATCCTCTAGACTATGTTCCTTTTTCATTTGGATCTTTGCTCAG
GACTGTTTGGTATGAGAGGTAGTGATTATCAGGAAGAAGTACCGGACCGTCTCCAATAGGGGTGTTTTGT
TGGTAATGGTCGGCAAGTTGAACACTGCCATCTTCTACATTATGGCGTACTGTGAAATTCGCTTTAATTC
CGTTCTTTTGCTTATCAGCAGTGATGTATACGTTATGACTATTAAAATTGTATTCGAGTTTGTGTCCAAG
AATATTACCATCTTCTTTAAAATCTGTTCCTTTCAGTTCAATGCGGTTAACCAAAGTATCTCCTTCAAAT
TTAACAACTGCTCTAGTTTTATATTTTCCATCATCTTTGAACGAAATTGTTCTCTCTTGCACGTAACCTT
CAGGCATAGCCGACTTAAAAAAGTCATGTCTTTTCATATGGTCTGGGTATCTCGCAAAGCACTGAAGTCC
GTACCCAAGCGTTGTTACGAGAGTCGGCCATGGTACAGGAAGTTTACCAGTAGTACAGATGAATTTAAGA
GTCAATTTTCCAATGGTGGCGTCACCTTCTCCTTCGCCTCTCACTGAGAACTTATGTCCGTTGACATCAC
CATCGAGTTCAACCAAAATTGGCACAACACCGGTAAACAGTTCTTCTCCTTTGGACATTCCTCGAGCCAC
GCCGCCGTGATCGCCAGCTCCTGCCGATCCTCCTGCTCCTGCTCCGTCTCCTGCTCCTGCCGCATCCACC
AGCGATGACTGTCCTCCGGCTGGCTGCTGCGGTGGCGGCGGCGGTGGCTGCATGTACTGTGGGGGATACT
GGTACTGTGGCGGCTGCTCCCCGCCTATGAGTCCAAGTTTATTTGCAATAATGCCCACGACAACCAGGCC
AATCACGCCCATGATGATCATCATCTTTAAGTTCTGAAGCCAGAATTTCCTCTTGAGCTTGCCCGCCTGC
TGCTCAAACTGCGAGGCACCCTGCTGCAAGGCATCGGCACGGTCGTCCAGCTCCGA
